>Addgene plasmid #185572 | membrane-HsPLK1-dead | depositor partial sequence | sequence record 362068 | membrane-HsPLK1-dead sequence 2733 bps
ATGCTGTGCTGTATGAGAAGAACCAAACAGGTTGAAAAAAATGATGACGACCAAAAGATTGGCGGCATGG
TGAGCAAGGGCGAGGAGGATAACATGGCCATCATCAAGGAGTTCATGCGCTTCAAGGTGCACATGGAGGG
CTCCGTGAACGGCCACGAGTTCGAGATCGAGGGCGAGGGCGAGGGCCGCCCCTACGAGGGCACCCAGACC
GCCAAGCTGAAGGTGACCAAGGGTGGCCCCCTGCCCTTCGCCTGGGACATCCTGTCCCCTCAGTTCATGT
ACGGCTCCAAGGCCTACGTGAAGCACCCCGCCGACATCCCCGACTACTTGAAGCTGTCCTTCCCCGAGGG
CTTCAAGTGGGAGCGCGTGATGAACTTCGAGGACGGCGGCGTGGTGACCGTGACCCAGGACTCCTCCCTG
CAGGACGGCGAGTTCATCTACAAGGTGAAGCTGCGCGGCACCAACTTCCCCTCCGACGGCCCCGTAATGC
AGAAGAAGACCATGGGCTGGGAGGCCTCCTCCGAGCGGATGTACCCCGAGGACGGCGCCCTGAAGGGCGA
GATCAAGCAGAGGCTGAAGCTGAAGGACGGCGGCCACTACGACGCTGAGGTCAAGACCACCTACAAGGCC
AAGAAGCCCGTGCAGCTGCCCGGCGCCTACAACGTCAACATCAAGTTGGACATCACCTCCCACAACGAGG
ACTACACCATCGTGGAACAGTACGAACGCGCCGAGGGCCGCCACTCCACCGGCGGCATGGACGAGCTGTA
CAAGTCCGGAGGGGATCGGTGGAGCTCCACCGGTGGCGGCCGCTCTAGAGAGAATCTTTATTTTCAGGGC
GCCGCCAAATTCAAAGAAACCGCTGCTGCTAAATTCGAACGCCAGCACATGGACAGCGGAGGTGGAGGTA
CTAGTCTCGAGATGAGTGCTGCAGTGACTGCAGGGAAGCTGGCACGGGCACCGGCCGACCCTGGGAAAGC
CGGGGTCCCCGGAGTTGCAGCTCCCGGAGCTCCGGCGGCGGCTCCACCGGCGAAAGAGATCCCGGAGGTC
CTAGTGGACCCACGCAGCCGGCGGCGCTATGTGCGGGGCCGCTTTTTGGGCAAGGGCGGCTTTGCCAAGT
GCTTCGAGATCTCGGACGCGGACACCAAGGAGGTGTTCGCGGGCAGGATTGTGCCTAAGTCTCTGCTGCT
CAAGCCGCACCAGAGGGAGAAGATGTCCATGGAAATATCCATTCACCGCAGCCTCGCCCACCAGCACGTC
GTAGGATTCCACGGCTTTTTCGAGGACAACGACTTCGTGTTCGTGGTGTTGGAGCTCTGCCGCCGGAGGT
CTCTCCTGGAGCTGCACAAGAGGAGGAAAGCCCTGACTGAGCCTGAGGCCCGATACTACCTACGGCAAAT
TGTGCTTGGCTGCCAGTACCTGCACCGAAACCGAGTTATTCATCGAGACCTCAAGCTGGGCAACCTTTTC
CTGAATGAAGATCTGGAGGTGAAAATAGGGGATTTTGGACTGGCAACCAAAGTCGAATATGACGGGGAGA
GGAAGAAGACCCTGTGTGGGACTCCTAATTACATAGCTCCCGAGGTGCTGAGCAAGAAAGGGCACAGTTT
CGAGGTGGATGTGTGGTCCATTGGGTGTATCATGTATACCTTGTTAGTGGGCAAACCACCTTTTGAGACT
TCTTGCCTAAAAGAGACCTACCTCCGGATCAAGAAGAATGAATACAGTATTCCCAAGCACATCAACCCCG
TGGCCGCCTCCCTCATCCAGAAGATGCTTCAGACAGATCCCACTGCCCGCCCAACCATTAACGAGCTGCT
TAATGACGAGTTCTTTACTTCTGGCTATATCCCTGCCCGTCTCCCCATCACCTGCCTGACCATTCCACCA
AGGTTTTCGATTGCTCCCAGCAGCCTGGACCCCAGCAACCGGAAGCCCCTCACAGTCCTCAATAAAGGCT
TGGAGAACCCCCTGCCTGAGCGTCCCCGGGAAAAAGAAGAACCAGTGGTTCGAGAGACAGGTGAGGTGGT
CGACTGCCACCTCAGTGACATGCTGCAGCAGCTGCACAGTGTCAATGCCTCCAAGCCCTCGGAGCGTGGG
CTGGTCAGGCAAGAGGAGGCTGAGGATCCTGCCTGCATCCCCATCTTCTGGGTCAGCAAGTGGGTGGACT
ATTCGGACAAGTACGGCCTTGGGTATCAGCTCTGTGATAACAGCGTGGGGGTGCTCTTCAATGACTCAAC
ACGCCTCATCCTCTACAATGATGGTGACAGCCTGCAGTACATAGAGCGTGACGGCACTGAGTCCTACCTC
ACCGTGAGTTCCCATCCCAACTCCTTGATGAAGAAGATCACCCTCCTTAAATATTTCCGCAATTACATGA
GCGAGCACTTGCTGAAGGCAGGTGCCAACATCACGCCGCGCGAAGGTGATGAGCTCGCCCGGCTGCCCTA
CCTACGGACCTGGTTCCGCACCCGCAGCGCCATCATCCTGCACCTCAGCAACGGCAGCGTGCAGATCAAC
TTCTTCCAGGATCACACCAAGCTCATCTTGTGCCCACTGATGGCAGCCGTGACCTACATCGACGAGAAGC
GGGACTTCCGCACATACCGCCTGAGTCTCCTGGAGGAGTACGGCTGCTGCAAGGAGCTGGCCAGCCGGCT
CCGCTACGCCCGCACTATGGTGGACAAGCTGCTGAGCTCACGCTCGGCCAGCAACCGTCTCAAGGCCTCC
TAA
