[The description below was written by a language model from this plasmid's Addgene catalogue record.]
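Description:
membrane-HsPLK1-dead is an in vitro transcription plasmid built on the pSP64 backbone, a small high-copy bacterial vector propagated in E. coli under ampicillin selection. Vectors of the pSP64 family are generally used as templates for run-off synthesis of capped mRNA from a bacteriophage SP6 promoter. However, the record itself lists neither the promoter nor any untranslated regions or poly(A) tract flanking the insert, and no feature table is available to confirm them.

The insert, assembled by Gibson cloning, encodes human Polo-like kinase 1 (PLK1) carrying a K82R substitution. This replaces the catalytic lysine in the ATP-binding pocket and renders the kinase inactive. At its N terminus the protein is fused to a short membrane-targeting sequence derived from Neuromodulin (GAP-43), a motif whose cysteine residues are palmitoylated so that the fusion partner is tethered to the plasma membrane. The product is therefore a kinase-dead PLK1 forced to the cell membrane or cortex rather than left to its normal localisation. No fluorescent protein or epitope tag is recorded for it.

The stated purpose is to observe protein dynamics, and the associated study concerns the role of AGS protein in micromere formation in sea urchin embryos. This suggests that mRNA transcribed from the plasmid is introduced into eggs or embryos for expression. A catalytically inactive version would plausibly serve as a control for a membrane-tethered active PLK1, separating the effects of kinase activity from those of mere recruitment to the membrane, although the record does not spell out this experimental design.
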