Addgene plasmid #185572: membrane-HsPLK1-dead
Purpose: to see protein dynamics
Depositing lab: Mamiko Yajima. Depositing organization: Brown University. Publication: Evolutionary modification of AGS protein contributes to formation of micromeres in sea urchins. Poon J, Fries A, Wessel GM, Yajima M. Nat Commun. 2019 Aug 22;10(1):3779. doi: 10.1038/s41467-019-11560-8. PubMed 31439829.
Backbone
  Vector backbone: PSP64
  Vector type: In vitro transcription (mRNA synthesis)
Growth in bacteria
  Bacterial resistance: Ampicillin, 100 μg/mL
  Growth temperature: 37°C
  Growth strain: DH5alpha
  Copy number: High Copy
Gene/Insert
  Gene/Insert name: PLK1-dead
  Species: H. sapiens (human)
  Mutation: K82R kinase-dead mutant
  Entrez Gene: PLK1 (a.k.a. PLK, STPK13)
  Tag / fusion protein: membrane targeting sequence from Neuromodulin (MLCCMRRTKQVEKNDDDQKI) (N terminal on insert)
  Cloning method: Gibson Cloning
Terms and licenses: Academic/Nonprofit Terms; Industry Terms: Not Available to Industry
How to cite: membrane-HsPLK1-dead was a gift from Mamiko Yajima (Addgene plasmid # 185572 ; http://n2t.net/addgene:185572 ; RRID:Addgene_185572)
